Addgene plasmid #173219: pPBT-PE2-PGK-Blast
Purpose: piggyBac transposon containing PE2 and Blasticidin expression cassettes
Depositing lab: Jacob Giehm Mikkelsen. Depositing organization: Aarhus University. Publication: piggyPrime: High-Efficacy Prime Editing in Human Cells Using piggyBac-Based DNA Transposition. Wolff JH, Haldrup J, Thomsen EA, Andersen S, Mikkelsen JG. Front Genome Ed. 2021 Nov 12;3:786893. doi: 10.3389/fgeed.2021.786893. eCollection 2021. PubMed 34870275.
Backbone
  Vector backbone: pPBT
  Vector type: Mammalian Expression ; piggyBac
  Selectable markers: Blasticidin
Growth in bacteria
  Bacterial resistance: Ampicillin, 100 μg/mL
  Growth temperature: 37°C
  Growth strain: DH5alpha
  Copy number: High Copy
Gene/Insert 1
  Gene/Insert name: PE2 (alt names: Prime editor 2; SpCas9(H840A)-M-MLV-RT)
  Species: Synthetic
  Insert size (bp): 6351
  Promoter: CMV
  Cloning method: Gibson Cloning
  Sequencing primers: 5′ CCAAAATGTCGTAACAACTCCGCCC; 3′ CCATAGAGCCCACCGCATC
Gene/Insert 2
  Gene/Insert name: Blast (alt names: Blasticidin; Blast)
  Insert size (bp): 399
  Promoter: hPGK
  Cloning method: Gibson Cloning
  Sequencing primers: 5′ cagtcggctccctcgttgac
Terms and licenses: Academic/Nonprofit Terms; Industry Terms: Not Available to Industry
How to cite: pPBT-PE2-PGK-Blast was a gift from Jacob Giehm Mikkelsen (Addgene plasmid # 173219 ; http://n2t.net/addgene:173219 ; RRID:Addgene_173219)
