[The description below was written by a language model from this plasmid's Addgene catalogue record and pLannotate feature annotations shown in this document.]
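Description:
pPBT-PE2-PGK-Blast is a piggyBac transposon donor plasmid for mammalian expression, built on the pPBT backbone and designed to integrate a prime editor expression unit stably into the genome of target cells. In bacteria it is maintained as a high-copy plasmid through a ColE1/pUC-type origin and selected with ampicillin via the β-lactamase gene. The backbone also carries an f1 origin and pBluescript-derived remnants (lacZα fragment, lac promoter/operator, partial multiple cloning site).

The payload consists of two tandem cassettes in the same orientation. The first uses the CMV enhancer and immediate early promoter, followed by a T7 promoter, to drive PE2, a synthetic fusion of the SpCas9 H840A nickase to an engineered Moloney murine leukemia virus reverse transcriptase. The automated annotation reports this as adjoining N- and C-terminal Cas9 segments followed by a gag-pol fragment, which corresponds to the reverse transcriptase domain. The reading frame ends at a bovine growth hormone polyadenylation signal. Immediately downstream, a human PGK promoter drives the blasticidin S deaminase gene, terminated by a second bGH poly(A), allowing blasticidin selection of cells that have acquired the transposon.

The feature table does not annotate the piggyBac terminal inverted repeats, although the catalogue describes the cassettes as lying within a piggyBac transposon. The short hits to the lambda portal protein B near the payload are probably annotation artefacts or stuffer sequence. No transposase or pegRNA cassette is recorded, so both would have to be supplied separately. The associated work used the construct for transposition-based delivery of the prime editor to achieve efficient prime editing in human cells.
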