Features (pLannotate 1.2.2; 22 found; start..end, strand, type, name):
     14..36      +  misc_feature   MCS (fragment): pBluescript multiple cloning site
    278..397     -  CDS            B (fragment): PORTL_LAMBD - Experimental evidence at protein level: Swiss-Prot protein existence level 1. Forms the portal vertex of the capsid (PubMed:6228056, PubMed:6232391). This portal plays critical roles in head assembly, genome packaging, neck/tail attachment, and genome ejection (Probable). The portal protein multimerizes as a single ring-shaped homododecamer arranged around a central channel (PubMed:6232391). Binds to the terminase subunits to form the packaging machine (PubMed:7799432). From Escherichia phage lambda (Bacteriophage lambda).
    399..554     +  CDS            lacZα (fragment): LacZα fragment of β-galactosidase; lacZ fragment
    559..987     +  rep_origin     f1 ori (sequence partly withheld): f1 bacteriophage origin of replication; arrow indicates direction of (+) strand synthesis
   1040..1144    +  promoter       AmpR promoter: bla
   1145..2005    +  CDS            AmpR: β-lactamase; bla; confers resistance to ampicillin, carbenicillin, and related antibiotics
   2176..2764    +  rep_origin     ori: high-copy-number ColE1/pMB1/pBR322/pUC origin of replication
   2947..3039    +  CDS            lacI (fragment): lac repressor; lacI; The lac repressor binds to the lac operator to inhibit transcription in E. coli. This inhibition can be relieved by adding lactose or isopropyl-β-D-thiogalactopyranoside (IPTG).
   3052..3073    +  protein_bind   CAP binding site: CAP binding activates transcription in the presence of cAMP. E. coli catabolite activator protein
   3088..3118    +  promoter       lac promoter: promoter for the E. coli lac operon
   3122..3144    +  protein_bind   lac operator (fragment): The lac repressor binds to the lac operator to inhibit transcription in E. coli. This inhibition can be relieved by adding lactose or isopropyl-β-D-thiogalactopyranoside (IPTG). lac repressor encoded by lacI
   3180..3647    -  CDS            B (fragment): PORTL_LAMBD - Experimental evidence at protein level: Swiss-Prot protein existence level 1. Forms the portal vertex of the capsid (PubMed:6228056, PubMed:6232391). This portal plays critical roles in head assembly, genome packaging, neck/tail attachment, and genome ejection (Probable). The portal protein multimerizes as a single ring-shaped homododecamer arranged around a central channel (PubMed:6232391). Binds to the terminase subunits to form the packaging machine (PubMed:7799432). From Escherichia phage lambda (Bacteriophage lambda).
   3972..4351    +  enhancer       CMV enhancer: human cytomegalovirus immediate early enhancer
   4352..4555    +  promoter       CMV promoter: human cytomegalovirus (CMV) immediate early promoter
   4597..4615    +  promoter       T7 promoter: promoter for bacteriophage T7 RNA polymerase
   4686..6287    +  CDS            Cas9(N): N-terminal portion of Streptococcus pyogenes Cas9 (Zetsche et al., 2015)
   6288..8782    +  CDS            Cas9(C) (fragment): C-terminal portion of Streptococcus pyogenes Cas9 (Zetsche et al., 2015)
   8886..10917   +  CDS            gag-pol (fragment): Moloney murine leukemia virus Gag-Pol polyprotein; gag-pol; contains a read-through stop codon
  11011..11235   +  polyA_signal   bGH poly(A) signal: bovine growth hormone polyadenylation signal
  11245..11755   +  promoter       hPGK promoter: human phosphoglycerate kinase 1 promoter
  11765..12163   +  CDS            BSD: blasticidin S deaminase; Aspergillus terreus BSD; confers resistance to blasticidin
  12164..12388   +  polyA_signal   bGH poly(A) signal: bovine growth hormone polyadenylation signal
>Addgene plasmid #173219 | pPBT-PE2-PGK-Blast | addgene full sequence | sequence record 350234 | Addgene NGS Result
TCTAGAACTAGTGCCCCGGGCTGCAGGAATTCGATAAAAGTTTTGTTACTTTATAGAAGAAATTTTGAGT
TTTTGTTTTTTTTAATAAATAAATAAACATAAATAAATTGTTTGTTGAATTTATTATTAGTATGTAAGTG
TAAATATAATAAAACTTAATATCTATTCAAATTAATAAATAAACCTCGATATACAGACCGATAAAACACA
TGCGTCAATTTTACACATGATTATCTTTAACGTACGTCACAATATGATTATCTTTCTAGGGTTAATCTAG
CTGCGTGTTCTGCAGCGTGTCGAGCATCTTCATCTGCTCCATCACGCTGTAAAACACATTTGCACCGCGA
GTCTGCCCGTCCTCCACGGGTTCAAAAACGTGAATGAACGAGGCGCGCTCACTGGCCGTCGTTTTACAAC
GTCGTGACTGGGAAAACCCTGGCGTTACCCAACTTAATCGCCTTGCAGCACATCCCCCTTTCGCCAGCTG
GCGTAATAGCGAAGAGGCCCGCACCGATCGCCCTTCCCAACAGTTGCGCAGCCTGAATGGCGAATGGG
[124 nt withheld, positions 559-682]
C
[91 nt withheld, positions 684-774]
A
[49 nt withheld, positions 776-824]
CCTTTGACGTTGGAGTCCACGTTCTTT
[37 nt withheld, positions 852-888]
ACCCTATCTCGGTCTATTCTTTTGATTTATAAGGGATTTTGCCGATTTCGGCCTATTGGTTAAAAAATGA
GCTGATTTAACAAAAATTTAACGCGAATTTTAACAAAATATTAACGCTTACAATTTAGGTGGCACTTTTC
GGGGAAATGTGCGCGGAACCCCTATTTGTTTATTTTTCTAAATACATTCAAATATGTATCCGCTCATGAG
ACAATAACCCTGATAAATGCTTCAATAATATTGAAAAAGGAAGAGTATGAGTATTCAACATTTCCGTGTC
GCCCTTATTCCCTTTTTTGCGGCATTTTGCCTTCCTGTTTTTGCTCACCCAGAAACGCTGGTGAAAGTAA
AAGATGCTGAAGATCAGTTGGGTGCACGAGTGGGTTACATCGAACTGGATCTCAACAGCGGTAAGATCCT
TGAGAGTTTTCGCCCCGAAGAACGTTTTCCAATGATGAGCACTTTTAAAGTTCTGCTATGTGGCGCGGTA
TTATCCCGTATTGACGCCGGGCAAGAGCAACTCGGTCGCCGCATACACTATTCTCAGAATGACTTGGTTG
AGTACTCACCAGTCACAGAAAAGCATCTTACGGATGGCATGACAGTAAGAGAATTATGCAGTGCTGCCAT
AACCATGAGTGATAACACTGCGGCCAACTTACTTCTGACAACGATCGGAGGACCGAAGGAGCTAACCGCT
TTTTTGCACAACATGGGGGATCATGTAACTCGCCTTGATCGTTGGGAACCGGAGCTGAATGAAGCCATAC
CAAACGACGAGCGTGACACCACGATGCCTGTAGCAATGGCAACAACGTTGCGCAAACTATTAACTGGCGA
ACTACTTACTCTAGCTTCCCGGCAACAATTAATAGACTGGATGGAGGCGGATAAAGTTGCAGGACCACTT
CTGCGCTCGGCCCTTCCGGCTGGCTGGTTTATTGCTGATAAATCTGGAGCCGGTGAGCGTGGGTCTCGCG
GTATCATTGCAGCACTGGGGCCAGATGGTAAGCCCTCCCGTATCGTAGTTATCTACACGACGGGGAGTCA
GGCAACTATGGATGAACGAAATAGACAGATCGCTGAGATAGGTGCCTCACTGATTAAGCATTGGTAACTG
TCAGACCAAGTTTACTCATATATACTTTAGATTGATTTAAAACTTCATTTTTAATTTAAAAGGATCTAGG
TGAAGATCCTTTTTGATAATCTCATGACCAAAATCCCTTAACGTGAGTTTTCGTTCCACTGAGCGTCAGA
CCCCGTAGAAAAGATCAAAGGATCTTCTTGAGATCCTTTTTTTCTGCGCGTAATCTGCTGCTTGCAAACA
AAAAAACCACCGCTACCAGCGGTGGTTTGTTTGCCGGATCAAGAGCTACCAACTCTTTTTCCGAAGGTAA
CTGGCTTCAGCAGAGCGCAGATACCAAATACTGTTCTTCTAGTGTAGCCGTAGTTAGGCCACCACTTCAA
GAACTCTGTAGCACCGCCTACATACCTCGCTCTGCTAATCCTGTTACCAGTGGCTGCTGCCAGTGGCGAT
AAGTCGTGTCTTACCGGGTTGGACTCAAGACGATAGTTACCGGATAAGGCGCAGCGGTCGGGCTGAACGG
GGGGTTCGTGCACACAGCCCAGCTTGGAGCGAACGACCTACACCGAACTGAGATACCTACAGCGTGAGCT
ATGAGAAAGCGCCACGCTTCCCGAAGGGAGAAAGGCGGACAGGTATCCGGTAAGCGGCAGGGTCGGAACA
GGAGAGCGCACGAGGGAGCTTCCAGGGGGAAACGCCTGGTATCTTTATAGTCCTGTCGGGTTTCGCCACC
TCTGACTTGAGCGTCGATTTTTGTGATGCTCGTCAGGGGGGCGGAGCCTATGGAAAAACGCCAGCAACGC
GGCCTTTTTACGGTTCCTGGCCTTTTGCTGGCCTTTTGCTCACATGTTCTTTCCTGCGTTATCCCCTGAT
TCTGTGGATAACCGTATTACCGCCTTTGAGTGAGCTGATACCGCTCGCCGCAGCCGAACGACCGAGCGCA
GCGAGTCAGTGAGCGAGGAAGCGGAAGAGCGCCCAATACGCAAACCGCCTCTCCCCGCGCGTTGGCCGAT
TCATTAATGCAGCTGGCACGACAGGTTTCCCGACTGGAAAGCGGGCAGTGAGCGCAACGCAATTAATGTG
AGTTAGCTCACTCATTAGGCACCCCAGGCTTTACACTTTATGCTTCCGGCTCGTATGTTGTGTGGAATTG
TGAGCGGATAACAATTTCACACAGGAAACAGCTATGACCATGATTACGCCAAGCGCGCCCGCCGGGTAAC
TCACGGGGTATCCATGTCCATTTCTGCGGCATCCAGCCAGGATACCCGTCCTCGCTGACGTAATATCCCA
GCGCCGCACCGCTGTCATTAATCTGCACACCGGCACGGCAGTTCCGGCTGTCGCCGGTATTGTTCGGGTT
GCTGATGCGCTTCGGGCTGACCATCCGGAACTGTGTCCGGAAAAGCCGCGACGAACTGGTATCCCAGGTG
GCCTGAACGAACAGTTCACCGTTAAAGGCGTGCATGGCCACACCTTCCCGAATCATCATGGTAAACGTGC
GTTTTCGCTCAACGTCAATGCAGCAGCAGTCATCCTCGGCAAACTCTTTCCATGCCGCTTCAACCTCGCG
GGAAAAGGCACGGGCTTCTTCCTCCCCGATGCCCAGATAGCGCCAGCTTGGGCGATGACTGAGCCGGAAA
AAAGACCCGACGATATGATCCTGATGCAGCTAGATTAACCCTAGAAAGATAGTCTGCGTAAAATTGACGC
ATGCATTCTTGAAATATTGCTCTCTCTTTCTAAATAGCGCGAATCCGTCGCTGTGCATTTAGGACATCTC
AGTCGCCGCTTGGAGCTCCCGTGAGGCGTGCTTGTCAATGCGGTAAGTGTCACTGATTTTGAACTATAAC
GACCGCGTGAGTCAAAATGACGCATGATTATCTTTTACGTGACTTTTAAGATTTAACTCATACGATAATT
ATATTGTTATTTCATGTTCTACTTACGTGATAACTTATTATATATATATTTTCTTGTTATAGATATCAAG
CTTGACATTGATTATTGACTAGTTATTAATAGTAATCAATTACGGGGTCATTAGTTCATAGCCCATATAT
GGAGTTCCGCGTTACATAACTTACGGTAAATGGCCCGCCTGGCTGACCGCCCAACGACCCCCGCCCATTG
ACGTCAATAATGACGTATGTTCCCATAGTAACGCCAATAGGGACTTTCCATTGACGTCAATGGGTGGAGT
ATTTACGGTAAACTGCCCACTTGGCAGTACATCAAGTGTATCATATGCCAAGTACGCCCCCTATTGACGT
CAATGACGGTAAATGGCCCGCCTGGCATTATGCCCAGTACATGACCTTATGGGACTTTCCTACTTGGCAG
TACATCTACGTATTAGTCATCGCTATTACCATGGTGATGCGGTTTTGGCAGTACATCAATGGGCGTGGAT
AGCGGTTTGACTCACGGGGATTTCCAAGTCTCCACCCCATTGACGTCAATGGGAGTTTGTTTTGGCACCA
AAATCAACGGGACTTTCCAAAATGTCGTAACAACTCCGCCCCATTGACGCAAATGGGCGGTAGGCGTGTA
CGGTGGGAGGTCTATATAAGCAGAGCTGGTTTAGTGAACCGTCAGATCCGCTAGAGATCCGCGGCCGCTA
ATACGACTCACTATAGGGAGAGCCGCCACCATGAAACGGACAGCCGACGGAAGCGAGTTCGAGTCACCAA
AGAAGAAGCGGAAAGTCGACAAGAAGTACAGCATCGGCCTGGACATCGGCACCAACTCTGTGGGCTGGGC
CGTGATCACCGACGAGTACAAGGTGCCCAGCAAGAAATTCAAGGTGCTGGGCAACACCGACCGGCACAGC
ATCAAGAAGAACCTGATCGGAGCCCTGCTGTTCGACAGCGGCGAAACAGCCGAGGCCACCCGGCTGAAGA
GAACCGCCAGAAGAAGATACACCAGACGGAAGAACCGGATCTGCTATCTGCAAGAGATCTTCAGCAACGA
GATGGCCAAGGTGGACGACAGCTTCTTCCACAGACTGGAAGAGTCCTTCCTGGTGGAAGAGGATAAGAAG
CACGAGCGGCACCCCATCTTCGGCAACATCGTGGACGAGGTGGCCTACCACGAGAAGTACCCCACCATCT
ACCACCTGAGAAAGAAACTGGTGGACAGCACCGACAAGGCCGACCTGCGGCTGATCTATCTGGCCCTGGC
CCACATGATCAAGTTCCGGGGCCACTTCCTGATCGAGGGCGACCTGAACCCCGACAACAGCGACGTGGAC
AAGCTGTTCATCCAGCTGGTGCAGACCTACAACCAGCTGTTCGAGGAAAACCCCATCAACGCCAGCGGCG
TGGACGCCAAGGCCATCCTGTCTGCCAGACTGAGCAAGAGCAGACGGCTGGAAAATCTGATCGCCCAGCT
GCCCGGCGAGAAGAAGAATGGCCTGTTCGGAAACCTGATTGCCCTGAGCCTGGGCCTGACCCCCAACTTC
AAGAGCAACTTCGACCTGGCCGAGGATGCCAAACTGCAGCTGAGCAAGGACACCTACGACGACGACCTGG
ACAACCTGCTGGCCCAGATCGGCGACCAGTACGCCGACCTGTTTCTGGCCGCCAAGAACCTGTCCGACGC
CATCCTGCTGAGCGACATCCTGAGAGTGAACACCGAGATCACCAAGGCCCCCCTGAGCGCCTCTATGATC
AAGAGATACGACGAGCACCACCAGGACCTGACCCTGCTGAAAGCTCTCGTGCGGCAGCAGCTGCCTGAGA
AGTACAAAGAGATTTTCTTCGACCAGAGCAAGAACGGCTACGCCGGCTACATTGACGGCGGAGCCAGCCA
GGAAGAGTTCTACAAGTTCATCAAGCCCATCCTGGAAAAGATGGACGGCACCGAGGAACTGCTCGTGAAG
CTGAACAGAGAGGACCTGCTGCGGAAGCAGCGGACCTTCGACAACGGCAGCATCCCCCACCAGATCCACC
TGGGAGAGCTGCACGCCATTCTGCGGCGGCAGGAAGATTTTTACCCATTCCTGAAGGACAACCGGGAAAA
GATCGAGAAGATCCTGACCTTCCGCATCCCCTACTACGTGGGCCCTCTGGCCAGGGGAAACAGCAGATTC
GCCTGGATGACCAGAAAGAGCGAGGAAACCATCACCCCCTGGAACTTCGAGGAAGTGGTGGACAAGGGCG
CTTCCGCCCAGAGCTTCATCGAGCGGATGACCAACTTCGATAAGAACCTGCCCAACGAGAAGGTGCTGCC
CAAGCACAGCCTGCTGTACGAGTACTTCACCGTGTATAACGAGCTGACCAAAGTGAAATACGTGACCGAG
GGAATGAGAAAGCCCGCCTTCCTGAGCGGCGAGCAGAAAAAGGCCATCGTGGACCTGCTGTTCAAGACCA
ACCGGAAAGTGACCGTGAAGCAGCTGAAAGAGGACTACTTCAAGAAAATCGAGTGCTTCGACTCCGTGGA
AATCTCCGGCGTGGAAGATCGGTTCAACGCCTCCCTGGGCACATACCACGATCTGCTGAAAATTATCAAG
GACAAGGACTTCCTGGACAATGAGGAAAACGAGGACATTCTGGAAGATATCGTGCTGACCCTGACACTGT
TTGAGGACAGAGAGATGATCGAGGAACGGCTGAAAACCTATGCCCACCTGTTCGACGACAAAGTGATGAA
GCAGCTGAAGCGGCGGAGATACACCGGCTGGGGCAGGCTGAGCCGGAAGCTGATCAACGGCATCCGGGAC
AAGCAGTCCGGCAAGACAATCCTGGATTTCCTGAAGTCCGACGGCTTCGCCAACAGAAACTTCATGCAGC
TGATCCACGACGACAGCCTGACCTTTAAAGAGGACATCCAGAAAGCCCAGGTGTCCGGCCAGGGCGATAG
CCTGCACGAGCACATTGCCAATCTGGCCGGCAGCCCCGCCATTAAGAAGGGCATCCTGCAGACAGTGAAG
GTGGTGGACGAGCTCGTGAAAGTGATGGGCCGGCACAAGCCCGAGAACATCGTGATCGAAATGGCCAGAG
AGAACCAGACCACCCAGAAGGGACAGAAGAACAGCCGCGAGAGAATGAAGCGGATCGAAGAGGGCATCAA
AGAGCTGGGCAGCCAGATCCTGAAAGAACACCCCGTGGAAAACACCCAGCTGCAGAACGAGAAGCTGTAC
CTGTACTACCTGCAGAATGGGCGGGATATGTACGTGGACCAGGAACTGGACATCAACCGGCTGTCCGACT
ACGATGTGGACGCTATCGTGCCTCAGAGCTTTCTGAAGGACGACTCCATCGACAACAAGGTGCTGACCAG
AAGCGACAAGAACCGGGGCAAGAGCGACAACGTGCCCTCCGAAGAGGTCGTGAAGAAGATGAAGAACTAC
TGGCGGCAGCTGCTGAACGCCAAGCTGATTACCCAGAGAAAGTTCGACAATCTGACCAAGGCCGAGAGAG
GCGGCCTGAGCGAACTGGATAAGGCCGGCTTCATCAAGAGACAGCTGGTGGAAACCCGGCAGATCACAAA
GCACGTGGCACAGATCCTGGACTCCCGGATGAACACTAAGTACGACGAGAATGACAAGCTGATCCGGGAA
GTGAAAGTGATCACCCTGAAGTCCAAGCTGGTGTCCGATTTCCGGAAGGATTTCCAGTTTTACAAAGTGC
GCGAGATCAACAACTACCACCACGCCCACGACGCCTACCTGAACGCCGTCGTGGGAACCGCCCTGATCAA
AAAGTACCCTAAGCTGGAAAGCGAGTTCGTGTACGGCGACTACAAGGTGTACGACGTGCGGAAGATGATC
GCCAAGAGCGAGCAGGAAATCGGCAAGGCTACCGCCAAGTACTTCTTCTACAGCAACATCATGAACTTTT
TCAAGACCGAGATTACCCTGGCCAACGGCGAGATCCGGAAGCGGCCTCTGATCGAGACAAACGGCGAAAC
CGGGGAGATCGTGTGGGATAAGGGCCGGGATTTTGCCACCGTGCGGAAAGTGCTGAGCATGCCCCAAGTG
AATATCGTGAAAAAGACCGAGGTGCAGACAGGCGGCTTCAGCAAAGAGTCTATCCTGCCCAAGAGGAACA
GCGATAAGCTGATCGCCAGAAAGAAGGACTGGGACCCTAAGAAGTACGGCGGCTTCGACAGCCCCACCGT
GGCCTATTCTGTGCTGGTGGTGGCCAAAGTGGAAAAGGGCAAGTCCAAGAAACTGAAGAGTGTGAAAGAG
CTGCTGGGGATCACCATCATGGAAAGAAGCAGCTTCGAGAAGAATCCCATCGACTTTCTGGAAGCCAAGG
GCTACAAAGAAGTGAAAAAGGACCTGATCATCAAGCTGCCTAAGTACTCCCTGTTCGAGCTGGAAAACGG
CCGGAAGAGAATGCTGGCCTCTGCCGGCGAACTGCAGAAGGGAAACGAACTGGCCCTGCCCTCCAAATAT
GTGAACTTCCTGTACCTGGCCAGCCACTATGAGAAGCTGAAGGGCTCCCCCGAGGATAATGAGCAGAAAC
AGCTGTTTGTGGAACAGCACAAGCACTACCTGGACGAGATCATCGAGCAGATCAGCGAGTTCTCCAAGAG
AGTGATCCTGGCCGACGCTAATCTGGACAAAGTGCTGTCCGCCTACAACAAGCACCGGGATAAGCCCATC
AGAGAGCAGGCCGAGAATATCATCCACCTGTTTACCCTGACCAATCTGGGAGCCCCTGCCGCCTTCAAGT
ACTTTGACACCACCATCGACCGGAAGAGGTACACCAGCACCAAAGAGGTGCTGGACGCCACCCTGATCCA
CCAGAGCATCACCGGCCTGTACGAGACACGGATCGACCTGTCTCAGCTGGGAGGTGACTCTGGAGGATCT
AGCGGAGGATCCTCTGGCAGCGAGACACCAGGAACAAGCGAGTCAGCAACACCAGAGAGCAGTGGCGGCA
GCAGCGGCGGCAGCAGCACCCTAAATATAGAAGATGAGTATCGGCTACATGAGACCTCAAAAGAGCCAGA
TGTTTCTCTAGGGTCCACATGGCTGTCTGATTTTCCTCAGGCCTGGGCGGAAACCGGGGGCATGGGACTG
GCAGTTCGCCAAGCTCCTCTGATCATACCTCTGAAAGCAACCTCTACCCCCGTGTCCATAAAACAATACC
CCATGTCACAAGAAGCCAGACTGGGGATCAAGCCCCACATACAGAGACTGTTGGACCAGGGAATACTGGT
ACCCTGCCAGTCCCCCTGGAACACGCCCCTGCTACCCGTTAAGAAACCAGGGACTAATGATTATAGGCCT
GTCCAGGATCTGAGAGAAGTCAACAAGCGGGTGGAAGACATCCACCCCACCGTGCCCAACCCTTACAACC
TCTTGAGCGGGCTCCCACCGTCCCACCAGTGGTACACTGTGCTTGATTTAAAGGATGCCTTTTTCTGCCT
GAGACTCCACCCCACCAGTCAGCCTCTCTTCGCCTTTGAGTGGAGAGATCCAGAGATGGGAATCTCAGGA
CAATTGACCTGGACCAGACTCCCACAGGGTTTCAAAAACAGTCCCACCCTGTTTAATGAGGCACTGCACA
GAGACCTAGCAGACTTCCGGATCCAGCACCCAGACTTGATCCTGCTACAGTACGTGGATGACTTACTGCT
GGCCGCCACTTCTGAGCTAGACTGCCAACAAGGTACTCGGGCCCTGTTACAAACCCTAGGGAACCTCGGG
TATCGGGCCTCGGCCAAGAAAGCCCAAATTTGCCAGAAACAGGTCAAGTATCTGGGGTATCTTCTAAAAG
AGGGTCAGAGATGGCTGACTGAGGCCAGAAAAGAGACTGTGATGGGGCAGCCTACTCCGAAGACCCCTCG
ACAACTAAGGGAGTTCCTAGGGAAGGCAGGCTTCTGTCGCCTCTTCATCCCTGGGTTTGCAGAAATGGCA
GCCCCCCTGTACCCTCTCACCAAACCGGGGACTCTGTTTAATTGGGGCCCAGACCAACAAAAGGCCTATC
AAGAAATCAAGCAAGCTCTTCTAACTGCCCCAGCCCTGGGGTTGCCAGATTTGACTAAGCCCTTTGAACT
CTTTGTCGACGAGAAGCAGGGCTACGCCAAAGGTGTCCTAACGCAAAAACTGGGACCTTGGCGTCGGCCG
GTGGCCTACCTGTCCAAAAAGCTAGACCCAGTAGCAGCTGGGTGGCCCCCTTGCCTACGGATGGTAGCAG
CCATTGCCGTACTGACAAAGGATGCAGGCAAGCTAACCATGGGACAGCCACTAGTCATTCTGGCCCCCCA
TGCAGTAGAGGCACTAGTCAAACAACCCCCCGACCGCTGGCTTTCCAACGCCCGGATGACTCACTATCAG
GCCTTGCTTTTGGACACGGACCGGGTCCAGTTCGGACCGGTGGTAGCCCTGAACCCGGCTACGCTGCTCC
CACTGCCTGAGGAAGGGCTGCAACACAACTGCCTTGATATCCTGGCCGAAGCCCACGGAACCCGACCCGA
CCTAACGGACCAGCCGCTCCCAGACGCCGACCACACCTGGTACACGGATGGAAGCAGTCTCTTACAAGAG
GGACAGCGTAAGGCGGGAGCTGCGGTGACCACCGAGACCGAGGTAATCTGGGCTAAAGCCCTGCCAGCCG
GGACATCCGCTCAGCGGGCTGAACTGATAGCACTCACCCAGGCCCTAAAGATGGCAGAAGGTAAGAAGCT
AAATGTTTATACTGATAGCCGTTATGCTTTTGCTACTGCCCATATCCATGGAGAAATATACAGAAGGCGT
GGGTGGCTCACATCAGAAGGCAAAGAGATCAAAAATAAAGACGAGATCTTGGCCCTACTAAAAGCCCTCT
TTCTGCCCAAAAGACTTAGCATAATCCATTGTCCAGGACATCAAAAGGGACACAGCGCCGAGGCTAGAGG
CAACCGGATGGCTGACCAAGCGGCCCGAAAGGCAGCCATCACAGAGACTCCAGACACCTCTACCCTCCTC
ATAGAAAATTCATCACCCTCTGGCGGCTCAAAAAGAACCGCCGACGGCAGCGAATTCGAGCCCAAGAAGA
AGAGGAAAGTCTAATGTAGATCCCCCGGGGGATCAGCCTCGACTGTGCCTTCTAGTTGCCAGCCATCTGT
TGTTTGCCCCTCCCCCGTGCCTTCCTTGACCCTGGAAGGTGCCACTCCCACTGTCCTTTCCTAATAAAAT
GAGGAAATTGCATCGCATTGTCTGAGTAGGTGTCATTCTATTCTGGGGGGTGGGGTGGGGCAGGACAGCA
AGGGGGAGGATTGGGAAGACAATAGCAGGCATGCTGGGGATGCGGTGGGCTCTATGGGCGGCCGCTGGGG
TTGGGGTTGCGCCTTTTCCAAGGCAGCCCTGGGTTTGCGCAGGGACGCGGCTGCTCTGGGCGTGGTTCCG
GGAAACGCAGCGGCGCCGACCCTGGGTCTCGCACATTCTTCACGTCCGTTCGCAGCGTCACCCGGATCTT
CGCCGCTACCCTTGTGGGCCCCCCGGCGACGCTTCCTGCTCCGCCCCTAAGTCGGGAAGGTTCCTTGCGG
TTCGCGGCGTGCCGGACGTGACAAACGGAAGCCGCACGTCTCACTAGTACCCTCGCAGACGGACAGCGCC
AGGGAGCAATGGCAGCGCGCCGACCGCGATGGGCTGTGGCCAATAGCGGCTGCTCAGCAGGGCGCGCCGA
GAGCAGCGGCCGGGAAGGGGCGGTGCGGGAGGCGGGGTGTGGGGCGGTAGTGTGGGCCCTGTTCCTGCCC
GCGCGGTGTTCCGCATTCTGCAAGCCTCCGGAGCGCACGTCGGCAGTCGGCTCCCTCGTTGACCGAATCA
CCGACCTCTCTCCCCAGCAATTCACCATGGCCAAGCCTTTGTCTCAAGAAGAATCCACCCTCATTGAAAG
AGCAACGGCTACAATCAACAGCATCCCCATCTCTGAAGACTACAGCGTCGCCAGCGCAGCTCTCTCTAGC
GACGGCCGCATCTTCACTGGTGTCAATGTATATCATTTTACTGGGGGACCTTGTGCAGAACTCGTGGTGC
TGGGCACTGCTGCTGCTGCGGCAGCTGGCAACCTGACTTGTATCGTCGCGATCGGAAATGAGAACAGGGG
CATCTTGAGCCCCTGCGGACGGTGCCGACAGGTGCTTCTCGATCTGCATCCTGGGATCAAAGCCATAGTG
AAGGACAGTGATGGACAGCCGACGGCAGTTGGGATTCGTGAATTGCTGCCCTCTGGTTATGTGTGGGAGG
GCTAACTGTGCCTTCTAGTTGCCAGCCATCTGTTGTTTGCCCCTCCCCCGTGCCTTCCTTGACCCTGGAA
GGTGCCACTCCCACTGTCCTTTCCTAATAAAATGAGAAAATTGCATCGCATTGTCTGAGTAGGTGTCATT
CTATTCTGGGGGGTGGGGTGGGGCAGGACAGCAAGGGGGAGGATTGGGAAGACAATAGCAGGCATGCTGG
GGATGCGGTGGGCTCTATGG
